>Addgene plasmid #126200 | pBbS20c-RFP | addgene full sequence | sequence record 247816 | Addgene NGS Result
GACGTCTTTATAGCTAGCTCAGTCCTAGGTACAATGCTAGCAGGTTTAATCGAATTCAAAAGATCTTTTA
AGAAGGAGATATACATATGGCGAGTAGCGAAGACGTTATCAAAGAGTTCATGCGTTTCAAAGTTCGTATG
GAAGGTTCCGTTAACGGTCACGAGTTCGAAATCGAAGGTGAAGGTGAAGGTCGTCCGTACGAAGGTACCC
AGACCGCTAAACTGAAAGTTACCAAAGGTGGTCCGCTGCCGTTCGCTTGGGACATCCTGTCCCCGCAGTT
CCAGTACGGTTCCAAAGCTTACGTTAAACACCCGGCTGACATCCCGGACTACCTGAAACTGTCCTTCCCG
GAAGGTTTCAAATGGGAACGTGTTATGAACTTCGAAGACGGTGGTGTTGTTACCGTTACCCAGGACTCCT
CCCTGCAAGACGGTGAGTTCATCTACAAAGTTAAACTGCGTGGTACCAACTTCCCGTCCGACGGTCCGGT
TATGCAGAAAAAAACCATGGGTTGGGAAGCTTCCACCGAACGTATGTACCCGGAAGACGGTGCTCTGAAA
GGTGAAATCAAAATGCGTCTGAAACTGAAAGACGGTGGTCACTACGACGCTGAAGTTAAAACCACCTACA
TGGCTAAAAAACCGGTTCAGCTGCCGGGTGCTTACAAAACCGACATCAAACTGGACATCACCTCCCACAA
CGAAGACTACACCATCGTTGAACAGTACGAACGTGCTGAAGGTCGTCACTCCACCGGTGCTTAAGGATCC
AAACTCGAGTAAGGATCTCCAGGCATCAAATAAAACGAAAGGCTCAGTCGAAAGACTGGGCCTTTCGTTT
TATCTGTTGTTTGTCGGTGAACGCTCTCTACTAGAGTCACACTGGCTCACCTTCGGGTGGGCCTTTCTGC
GTTTATACCTAGGGTACGGGTTTTGCTGCCCGCAAACGGGCTGTTCTGGTGTTGCTAGTTTGTTATCAGA
ATCGCAGATCCGGCTTCAGCCGGTTTGCCGGCTGAAAGCGCTATTTCTTCCAGAATTGCCATGATTTTTT
CCCCACGGGAGGCGTCACTGGCTCCCGTGTTGTCGGCAGCTTTGATTCGATAAGCAGCATCGCCTGTTTC
AGGCTGTCTATGTGTGACTGTTGAGCTGTAACAAGTTGTCTCAGGTGTTCAATTTCATGTTCTAGTTGCT
TTGTTTTACTGGTTTCACCTGTTCTATTAGGTGTTACATGCTGTTCATCTGTTACATTGTCGATCTGTTC
ATGGTGAACAGCTTTGAATGCACCAAAAACTCGTAAAAGCTCTGATGTATCTATCTTTTTTACACCGTTT
TCATCTGTGCATATGGACAGTTTTCCCTTTGATATGTAACGGTGAACAGTTGTTCTACTTTTGTTTGTTA
GTCTTGATGCTTCACTGATAGATACAAGAGCCATAAGAACCTCAGATCCTTCCGTATTTAGCCAGTATGT
TCTCTAGTGTGGTTCGTTGTTTTTGCGTGAGCCATGAGAACGAACCATTGAGATCATACTTACTTTGCAT
GTCACTCAAAAATTTTGCCTCAAAACTGGTGAGCTGAATTTTTGCAGTTAAAGCATCGTGTAGTGTTTTT
CTTAGTCCGTTATGTAGGTAGGAATCTGATGTAATGGTTGTTGGTATTTTGTCACCATTCATTTTTATCT
GGTTGTTCTCAAGTTCGGTTACGAGATCCATTTGTCTATCTAGTTCAACTTGGAAAATCAACGTATCAGT
CGGGCGGCCTCGCTTATCAACCACCAATTTCATATTGCTGTAAGTGTTTAAATCTTTACTTATTGGTTTC
AAAACCCATTGGTTAAGCCTTTTAAACTCATGGTAGTTATTTTCAAGCATTAACATGAACTTAAATTCAT
CAAGGCTAATCTCTATATTTGCCTTGTGAGTTTTCTTTTGTGTTAGTTCTTTTAATAACCACTCATAAAT
CCTCATAGAGTATTTGTTTTCAAAAGACTTAACATGTTCCAGATTATATTTTATGAATTTTTTTAACTGG
AAAAGATAAGGCAATATCTCTTCACTAAAAACTAATTCTAATTTTTCGCTTGAGAACTTGGCATAGTTTG
TCCACTGGAAAATCTCAAAGCCTTTAACCAAAGGATTCCTGATTTCCACAGTTCTCGTCATCAGCTCTCT
GGTTGCTTTAGCTAATACACCATAAGCATTTTCCCTACTGATGTTCATCATCTGAGCGTATTGGTTATAA
GTGAACGATACCGTCCGTTCTTTCCTTGTAGGGTTTTCAATCGTGGGGTTGAGTAGTGCCACACAGCATA
AAATTAGCTTGGTTTCATGCTCCGTTAAGTCATAGCGACTAATCGCTAGTTCATTTGCTTTGAAAACAAC
TAATTCAGACATACATCTCAATTGGTCTAGGTGATTTTAATCACTATACCAATTGAGATGGGCTAGTCAA
TGATAATTACTAGTCCTTTTCCCGGGTGATCTGGGTATCTGTAAATTCTGCTAGACCTTTGCTGGAAAAC
TTGTAAATTCTGCTAGACCCTCTGTAAATTCCGCTAGACCTTTGTGTGTTTTTTTTGTTTATATTCAAGT
GGTTATAATTTATAGAATAAAGAAAGAATAAAAAAAGATAAAAAGAATAGATCCCAGCCCTGTGTATAAC
TCACTACTTTAGTCAGTTCCGCAGTATTACAAAAGGATGTCGCAAACGCTGTTTGCTCCTCTACAAAACA
GACCTTAAAACCCTAAAGGCTTAAGTAGCACCCTCGCAAGCTCGGGCAAATCGCTGAATATTCCTTTTGT
CTCCGACCATCAGGCACCTGAGTCGCTGTCTTTTTCGTGACATTCAGTTCGCTGCGCTCACGGCTCTGGC
AGTGAATGGGGGTAAATGGCACTACAGGCGCCTTTTATGGATTCATGCAAGGAAACTACCCATAATACAA
GAAAAGCCCGTCACGGGCTTCTCAGGGCGTTTTATGGCGGGTCTGCTATGTGGTGCTATCTGACTTTTTG
CTGTTCAGCAGTTCCTGCCCTCTGATTTTCCAGTCTGACCACTTCGGATTATCCCGTGACAGGTCATTCA
GACTGGCTAATGCACCCAGTAAGGCAGCGGTATCATCAACAGGCTTACCCGTCTTACTGTCCCTAGTGCT
TGGATTCTCACCAATAAAAAACGCCCGGCGGCAACCGAGCGTTCTGAACAAATCCAGATGGAGTTCTGAG
GTCATTACTGGATCTATCAACAGGAGTCCAAGCGAGCTCGATATCAAATTACGCCCCGCCCTGCCACTCA
TCGCAGTACTGTTGTAATTCATTAAGCATTCTGCCGACATGGAAGCCATCACAAACGGCATGATGAACCT
GAATCGCCAGCGGCATCAGCACCTTGTCGCCTTGCGTATAATATTTGCCCATGGTGAAAACGGGGGCGAA
GAAGTTGTCCATATTGGCCACGTTTAAATCAAAACTGGTGAAACTCACCCAGGGATTGGCTGAGACGAAA
AACATATTCTCAATAAACCCTTTAGGGAAATAGGCCAGGTTTTCACCGTAACACGCCACATCTTGCGAAT
ATATGTGTAGAAACTGCCGGAAATCGTCGTGGTATTCACTCCAGAGCGATGAAAACGTTTCAGTTTGCTC
ATGGAAAACGGTGTAACAAGGGTGAACACTATCCCATATCACCAGCTCACCGTCTTTCATTGCCATACGA
AATTCCGGATGAGCATTCATCAGGCGGGCAAGAATGTGAATAAAGGCCGGATAAAACTTGTGCTTATTTT
TCTTTACGGTCTTTAAAAAGGCCGTAATATCCAGCTGAACGGTCTGGTTATAGGTACATTGAGCAACTGA
CTGAAATGCCTCAAAATGTTCTTTACGATGCCATTGGGATATATCAACGGTGGTATATCCAGTGATTTTT
TTCTCCATTTTAGCTTCCTTAGCTCCTGAAAATCTCGATAACTCAAAAAATACGCCCGGTAGTGATCTTA
TTTCATTATGGTGAAAGTTGGAACCTCTTACGTGCCGATCAACGTCTCATTTTCGCCAGATATC
Features (pLannotate 1.2.2; 9 found; start..end, strand, type, name):
     12..41      +  promoter       J23119 promoter (fragment): bacterial promoter (Registry of Standard Biological Parts BBa J23119)
     87..764     +  CDS            mRFP1: monomeric derivative of DsRed (Campbell et al., 2002)
    797..868     +  terminator     rrnB T1 terminator: transcription terminator T1 from the E. coli rrnB gene
    884..911     +  terminator     T7Te terminator: phage T7 early transcription terminator
   1442..2392    -  CDS            Rep101: RepA protein needed for replication with the pSC101 origin; rep101
   2440..2662    -  rep_origin     pSC101 ori: low-copy replication origin that requires the Rep101 protein
   3154..3248    -  terminator     lambda t0 terminator: transcription terminator from phage lambda
   3272..3928    -  CDS            cat: CAT_ECOLX - Experimental evidence at protein level: Swiss-Prot protein existence level 1. This enzyme is an effector of chloramphenicol resistance in bacteria. From Escherichia coli. This protein is used as a marker in many commonly used cloning vectors, such as pACYC184.
   3929..4031    -  promoter       cat promoter: promoter of the E. coli cat gene encoding chloramphenicol acetyltransferase
