[The description below was written by a language model from this plasmid's Addgene catalogue record and pLannotate feature annotations shown in this document.]
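Description:
pBbS20c-RFP is a low-copy bacterial expression vector for Escherichia coli built on the pBb (BglBrick-compatible) backbone, intended for constitutive expression in synthetic biology work. The sequenced plasmid is about 4.05 kb. It replicates from the pSC101 origin, which depends on the plasmid-encoded Rep101 (RepA) initiator protein and accounts for the low copy number listed in the record. Selection is by chloramphenicol resistance, provided by a cat (chloramphenicol acetyltransferase) gene driven by its native cat promoter and followed by a lambda t0 terminator, all oriented opposite to the expression cassette.

The payload is a 678 bp synthetic RFP coding sequence, annotated as mRFP1, the monomeric derivative of DsRed. The catalogue names its promoter as S23200. The automated annotation instead flags a short upstream element as a fragment resembling the Registry constitutive promoter J23119, which suggests a related sigma-70-type constitutive promoter, although the record does not spell out the relationship. No repressor gene or inducible operator is annotated, consistent with the stated constitutive design. Transcription of the reporter is stopped by a tandem rrnB T1 and T7Te terminator pair, which insulates the downstream replication functions from read-through.

As a BglBrick-compatible vector, the RFP gene serves as both a fluorescent readout of promoter strength and a placeholder that can be exchanged for a gene of interest using standard BglBrick assembly. The depositor notes that this plasmid was itself built by In-Fusion cloning. It comes from a study on characterising expression vectors and predicting which to select in E. coli.
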