Addgene plasmid #126200: pBbS20c-RFP
Purpose: Constitutive expression vector for Escherichia coli. BglBrick compatible.
Depositing lab: Nigel Scrutton. Depositing organization: University of Manchester. Publication: SelProm: A Queryable and Predictive Expression Vector Selection Tool for Escherichia coli. Jervis AJ, Carbonell P, Taylor S, Sung R, Dunstan MS, Robinson CJ, Breitling R, Takano E, Scrutton NS. ACS Synth Biol. 2019 Mar 18. doi: 10.1021/acssynbio.8b00399. PubMed 30870592.
Backbone
  Vector backbone: pBb
  Backbone size w/o insert (bp): 3590
  Vector type: Bacterial Expression, Synthetic Biology
Growth in bacteria
  Bacterial resistance: Chloramphenicol, 25 μg/mL
  Growth temperature: 37°C
  Growth strain: DH5alpha
  Growth instructions: Grow bacterial cultures in 20µM Chloramphenicol
  Copy number: Low Copy
Gene/Insert
  Gene/Insert name: RFP
  Species: Synthetic
  Insert size (bp): 678
  Promoter: S23200
  Cloning method: Unknown
  Sequencing primers: 5′ GGTAGTGATCTTATTTCATTATGGTG
Terms and licenses: Academic/Nonprofit Terms; Industry Terms: Not Available to Industry
Depositor comments: Grow bacterial cultures in 20 micromolar Chloramphenicol. Cloning method was In-Fusion.
How to cite: pBbS20c-RFP was a gift from Nigel Scrutton (Addgene plasmid # 126200 ; http://n2t.net/addgene:126200 ; RRID:Addgene_126200)
